Addgene plasmid #64881: pTracer_Cr-TRP1
Purpose: Expresses CrTRP1 in mammalian cells
Depositing lab: Sebastián Brauchi. Depositing organization: Universidad Austral de Chile. Publication: A transient receptor potential ion channel in Chlamydomonas shares key features with sensory transduction-associated TRP channels in mammals. Arias-Darraz L, Cabezas D, Colenso CK, Alegria-Arcos M, Bravo-Moraga F, Varas-Concha I, Almonacid DE, Madrid R, Brauchi S. Plant Cell. 2015 Jan;27(1):177-88. doi: 10.1105/tpc.114.131862. Epub 2015 Jan 16. PubMed 25595824.
Backbone
  Vector backbone: pcDNA3.1+
  Backbone size w/o insert (bp): 5428
  Total vector size (bp): 8831
Growth in bacteria
  Bacterial resistance: Ampicillin, 100 μg/mL
  Growth temperature: 37°C
  Growth strain: DH5alpha
  Copy number: High Copy
Gene/Insert
  Gene/Insert name: Transient receptor potential 1 (alt name: Cr_TRP1)
  Species: Chlamydomonas reinhardtii
  Insert size (bp): 3441
  GenBank ID: JX173491.1
  Promoter: CMV
  Tag / fusion protein: eGFP (N terminal on insert)
  Cloning method: Restriction Enzyme; 5′ cloning site AfiII (unknown if destroyed); 3′ cloning site EcoRI (unknown if destroyed)
  Sequencing primers: 5′ T7; 3′ BGH-R
Terms and licenses: Academic/Nonprofit Terms; Industry Terms: Not Available to Industry
How to cite: pTracer_Cr-TRP1 was a gift from Sebastián Brauchi (Addgene plasmid # 64881 ; http://n2t.net/addgene:64881 ; RRID:Addgene_64881)
