[The description below was written by a language model from this plasmid's Addgene catalogue record.]
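Description:
pTracer_Cr-TRP1 is a mammalian expression plasmid carrying the transient receptor potential channel TRP1 (CrTRP1) from the green alga Chlamydomonas reinhardtii. Despite the "pTracer" in its name, the record lists the backbone as pcDNA3.1+, a standard transient or stable expression vector of about 5.4 kb. With the roughly 3.4 kb insert, the total size is given as about 8.8 kb. It is propagated in E. coli as a high-copy plasmid under ampicillin selection. No feature table accompanies the record, so other backbone elements are not individually documented. A pcDNA3.1+ backbone normally also carries a neomycin resistance cassette for G418 selection in mammalian cells, but this is not confirmed here.

The channel coding sequence sits downstream of the CMV immediate-early promoter, which drives strong constitutive transcription in most mammalian cell lines. The listed sequencing primers (T7 forward and BGH reverse) are consistent with the usual pcDNA3.1 arrangement, in which a T7 promoter site and the bovine growth hormone polyadenylation signal flank the cloning region. The insert was placed by restriction cloning between a 5′ site recorded as "AfiII" (probably AflII) and a 3′ EcoRI site. Whether either site survived cloning is unknown. eGFP is fused to the N terminus of the channel, so transfected cells can be identified by fluorescence and the localisation of the protein can be followed.

The stated purpose is heterologous expression of CrTRP1 in mammalian cells. The associated study compares this algal channel with the TRP channels involved in sensory transduction in mammals, which suits functional characterisation of the channel in GFP-positive cells.
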