>Addgene plasmid #64881 | pTracer_Cr-TRP1 | depositor partial sequence | sequence record 146187 | T7
TACTTAGATGGTGAGCAAGGGCGAGGAGCTGTTCACCGGGGTGGTGCCCATCCTGGTCGAGCTGGACGGC
GACGTAAACGGCCACAAGTTCAGCGTGTCCGGCGAGGGCGAGGGCGATGCCACCTACGGCAAGCTGACCC
TGAAGTTCATCTGCACCACCGGCAAGCTGCCCGTGCCCTGGCCCACCCTCGTGACCACCCTGACCTACGG
CGTGCAGTGCTTCAGCCGCTACCCCGACCACATGAAGCAGCACGACTTCTTCAAGTCCGCCATGCCCGAA
GGCTACGTCCAGGAGCGCACCATCTTCTTCAAGGACGACGGCAACTACAAGACCCGCGCCGAGGTGAAGT
TCGAGGGCGACACCCTGGTGAACCGCATCGAGCTGAAGGGCATCGACTTCAAGGAGGACGGCAACATCCT
GGGGCACAAGCTGGAGTACAACTACAACAGCCACAACGTCTATATCATGGCCGACAAGCAGAAGAACGGC
ATCAAGGTGAACTTCAAGATCCGCCACAACATCGAGGACGGCAGCGTGCAGCTCGCCGACCACTACCAGC
AGAACACCCCCATCGGCGACGGCCCCGTGCTGCTGCCCGACAACCACTACCTGAGCACCCAGTCCGCCCT
GAGCAAAGACCCCAACGAGAAGCGCGATCACATGGTCCTGCTGGAGTTCGTGACCCGCCGCCGGGATCAC
TCTCGGCATGGACGAGCTGTACAAGGGCGCAGGTGCCGGGGCCAAGCTTGGTACCAGCGACATGAAGGTC
GCTCCAGCGCCAGCCTCAGGGCAGCCCTGGCGGAGGCAGCAAGAAGCCATCGGACTATGGGTGCCAGCTG
CACTACAAGCACGCGCCGCGTGGNGGAAGCCGGAGTCCACCACGGATGAAGGCATGAAGCGNN
