>Addgene plasmid #64881 | pTracer_Cr-TRP1 | addgene partial sequence | sequence record 150429 | CMV-F 5'-CGCAAATGGGCGGTAGGCGTG-3'
CTATATAAGCAGAGCTCTCTGGCTAACTAGAGAACCCACTGCTTACTGGCTTATCGAAATTAATACGACT
CACTATAGGGAGACCCAAGCTGGCTAGCGTTTAAACTTAAGATGGTGAGCAAGGGCGAGGAGCTGTTCAC
CGGGGTGGTGCCCATCCTGGTCGAGCTGGACGGCGACGTAAACGGCCACAAGTTCAGCGTGTCCGGCGAG
GGCGAGGGCGATGCCACCTACGGCAAGCTGACCCTGAAGTTCATCTGCACCACCGGCAAGCTGCCCGTGC
CCTGGCCCACCCTCGTGACCACCCTGACCTACGGCGTGCAGTGCTTCAGCCGCTACCCCGACCACATGAA
GCAGCACGACTTCTTCAAGTCCGCCATGCCCGAAGGCTACGTCCAGGAGCGCACCATCTTCTTCAAGGAC
GACGGCAACTACAAGACCCGCGCCGAGGTGAAGTTCGAGGGCGACACCCTGGTGAACCGCATCGAGCTGA
AGGGCATCGACTTCAAGGAGGACGGCAACATCCTGGGGCACAAGCTGGAGTACAACTACAACAGCCACAA
CGTCTATATCATGGCCGACAAGCAGAAGAACGGCATCAAGGTGAACTTCAAGATCCGCCACAACATCGAG
GACGGCAGCGTGCAGCTCGCCGACCACTACCAGCAGAACACCCCCATCGGCGACGGCCCCGTGCTGCTGC
CCGACAACCACTACCTGAGCACCCAGTCCGCCCTGAGCAAAGACCCCAACGAGAAGCGCGATCACATGGT
CCTGCTGGAGTTCGTGACCGCCGCCGGGATCACTCTCGGCATGGACGAGCTGTACAAGGGCGCAGGTGCC
GGGGCCAAGCTTGGTACCAGCGACATGAAGGTCGCTCCAGCGCCAGCCTCAGGGCAGCCTGGCGGAGGCA
GCAAGAAGCCATCGGACTATGG
