>Addgene plasmid #64881 | pTracer_Cr-TRP1 | addgene partial sequence | sequence record 150432 | EGFP-C 5'-CATGGTCCTGCTGGAGTTCGTG-3'
CTCTCGGCATGGACGAGCTGTACAAGGGCGCAGGTGCCGGGGCCAAGCTTGGTACCAGCGACATGAAGGT
CGCTCCAGCGCCAGCCTCAGGGCAGCCTGGCGGAGGCAGCAAGAAGCCATCGGACTATGGGTGCCAGCTG
CACTACAAGCACGCGCGCGTGGTGGAGCCGGAGTCCACCACGGATGACGGCATGAAGCGGCTGAAGGACG
TGGGCGACAAGGGCACGCTCATCACGGCGGCGGAGCTGGGGCTGGTGGACAAGTACAGGGACCTCAAACG
CGCGGGGCAGGACATTCTGACGTGCGACTGGCCGTACCACTACAGCTCCATTCTGTACGCGTGCTACGGC
AACCAGTACAAGATCCTCCAGATGGTGGAGCGCGAGTTCGTGGGCAGCACCCAGGAGCTGACGGCCATGC
ACACCACCCGCTGCTGGGTGGGCAAGAACAGCGCCATGGTGGCGGCCTACCAGGGCCATCTGGAGACCAT
GTTGTACATCATCGACCTGGACATGCAGGGCAAGTTCACGGAGGACCTGTTCAAGCAACGCGATGTGATG
GGCAAGAACGCGATGATGTGGGCGGCGTCGCAGGGTCACACAGACACCATTGAGGTGCTGCTGGTGCGCT
CGCTGTACAGGCTACTTCCCGAGGACTGCGCCGACCCGCTAGTTCTCAAGACGCGCTGGAAGCTGGTGAG
CCTGCTGGCGGACCTGGCCAGCCACTGCAGGGACTACGACCCGGGCTGCAGCCGCAGCTTCTTCCAGGAG
GTGCTCGCCAGCATCAAGTACGACCCCGTTGAGGGCGCCCGGCAGGAGGAGGCGGCGGCGGCCGGCGGCG
GCGGCTCGGCGCGTGAGGGCGCA
