>Addgene plasmid #64881 | pTracer_Cr-TRP1 | addgene partial sequence | sequence record 150437 | BGH-rev 5'-TAGAAGGCACAGTCGAGG-3'
GGGCCCTCTAGACTCGAGCGGCCGCCACTGTGCTGGATATCTGCAGAATTCCTAGTGCCCCGCAGCGGCG
GTCACACTGACGGCGGTGGCAAGCACCGTGGTGCTGGCGGCGGCGCCGCCACCGGCGAGCGCGCCTCCGT
CACCCTTGCCCTTCTGCTTCAGCATCTCATGCACCAGGTTCGGAAGCTCGGCGTTGAGCTTCTCTCGGAA
CAGCGCCACCCGGTTGGAGTTGAGGAAGTCGTCCACGACCCGCCGCTGCAGCACCACCACCTGCCGCATC
TCCTCACCCTGTGGGAAGTACCAGCTGAACAGCGGCACGGTCTCGTTCTTGCGCATGCTGACCGGCGTGA
AGCCGTCCGGGCCCCACACCAGCCGCCGTAGCCCGTTGCCCACCGCCGCGCACACCAGGTGGAGCAGATT
GAACGGCGGACACACGAAGTCACGGCGCGAGTAGGAGGCCATGAGTTTAGCCTTGCGGTAGCGGAACTCC
ACCATGGCCTGTGTGGACACGCGCGTGTAGGTGTCGGCCAGCATGGCGATGAACAGGTTGAGCAGCAGGA
TGGCGGTCACGATGGCGAAGATGAGGTAGAAGATGACCCCGGTGACGCGCTTCTGCTCGAAGTCCACCGG
GTTGGCGTTGCCCAGCGCGATGTACTGCAGGAAGGTCATTCCGCCCACCAGCCCGTCCTTCTGCCAGTCG
TATCCCCACGACGTATACTTGGTGCACTCGTTGGTTGTGGGGTCACGTTCTATGCAGGCCTCCTGAAATA
GAGCCTCCATGCCCACGCTGAAGCCCAGCAGGATGACCAGCACCAGCAGCGCGAACCGCGTCACGTCCTT
GATCAGCATCTGCTTCATCATCTGGATGAGCGGCCC
